Addgene plasmid #109504: actc1b-mKate2-ATG18
Purpose: Muscle specific zebrafish expression of mKate2 fused to yeast ATG18 (PLEKHA3). Binds PtdIns(3,5P)2
Depositing lab: Rob Parton. Depositing organization: University of Queensland, Institute for Molecular Bioscience. Publication: In vivo cell biological screening identifies an endocytic capture mechanism for T-tubule formation. Hall TE, Martel N, Ariotti N, Xiong Z, Lo HP, Ferguson C, Rae J, Lim YW, Parton RG. Nat Commun. 2020 Jul 24;11(1):3711. doi: 10.1038/s41467-020-17486-w. PubMed 32709891.
Backbone
  Vector backbone: pDEST-actc1b-mKate2-ccdb
  Vector type: Zebrafish plasmids
Growth in bacteria
  Bacterial resistance: Ampicillin, 100 μg/mL
  Growth temperature: 37°C
  Growth strain: DH5alpha
  Copy number: High Copy
Gene/Insert
  Gene/Insert name: actc1b-mKate2-ATG18
  Species: Synthetic
  Cloning method: Gateway Cloning
Terms and licenses: Academic/Nonprofit Terms; Industry Terms: Not Available to Industry
How to cite: actc1b-mKate2-ATG18 was a gift from Rob Parton (Addgene plasmid # 109504 ; http://n2t.net/addgene:109504 ; RRID:Addgene_109504)
