[The description below was written by a language model from this plasmid's Addgene catalogue record and pLannotate feature annotations shown in this document.]
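Description:
actc1b-mKate2-ATG18 is a Gateway-assembled zebrafish expression plasmid built in the pDEST-actc1b-mKate2-ccdb destination backbone, designed to express a red fluorescent lipid-binding probe specifically in muscle. It is propagated in E. coli as a high-copy plasmid through a ColE1/pUC-type origin and selected with ampicillin via the β-lactamase gene. Remnants of a pBluescript-style backbone are also annotated, including a partial M13 origin, lac promoter/operator elements and a T3 promoter.

The payload is an mKate2 coding sequence, a monomeric, rapidly maturing red fluorescent protein. It is followed across an attB2 site by the Saccharomyces cerevisiae ATG18 coding sequence, giving an N-terminally tagged mKate2-ATG18 fusion, and the unit is terminated by an SV40 polyadenylation signal downstream of attB3. An unannotated region of several kilobases lies between the attB4 and attB1 sites. By the construct's name and stated purpose this would carry the actc1b muscle-specific promoter, but the feature tables do not label it, and the short "copia promoter" hit within it is probably a spurious match. A fragment annotated as medaka tyrosinase sits next to the backbone, and such annotations often reflect Tol2 transposon-derived sequence in zebrafish vectors, but no transposon arms are explicitly identified in the record. The attB sites are the scars left by Gateway recombination that replaced the ccdB counter-selection cassette.

The record states that the ATG18 moiety binds PtdIns(3,5)P2, so the fusion serves as a live fluorescent marker for membranes enriched in this phosphoinositide in zebrafish muscle fibres. It was deposited with an in vivo cell biological screen on T-tubule formation. The depositor and sequencing-derived records (about 10.4 kb) differ slightly in length and start point but show the same feature set.
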