Features (pLannotate 1.2.2; 21 found; start..end, strand, type, name):
      7..228     -  rep_origin     M13 ori (fragment) (sequence partly withheld): M13 bacteriophage origin of replication; arrow indicates direction of (+) strand synthesis
    228..515     +  CDS            tyr (fragment) (sequence partly withheld): TYRO_ORYLA - Also known as tyro. Experimental evidence at transcript level: Swiss-Prot protein existence level 2. This is a copper-containing oxidase that functions in the formation of pigments such as melanins and other polyphenolic compounds. From Oryzias latipes (Japanese rice fish) (Japanese killifish).
   1097..1117    +  protein_bind   attB4: mutant version of attB; core recombination site for the Gateway® BP reaction BP Clonase™
   2025..2041    -  promoter       copia promoter (fragment): strong promoter from the Drosophila transposable element copia (Sinclair et al., 1986)
   5093..5113    +  protein_bind   attB1: mutant version of attB; core recombination site for the Gateway® BP reaction BP Clonase™
   5123..5818    +  CDS            mKate2: mKate2 is a basic (constitutively fluorescent) red fluorescent protein published in 2009, derived from Entacmaea quadricolor. It is reported to be a rapidly-maturing monomer with moderate acid sensitivity.
   5820..5844    -  protein_bind   attB2: mutant version of attB; recombination site for the Gateway® BP reaction BP Clonase™
   5846..7342    +  CDS            ATG18: ATG18_YEAST - Also known as AUT10 From Saccharomyces cerevisiae (strain ATCC 204508 / S288c) (Baker's yeast).
   7346..7366    -  protein_bind   attB3: mutant version of attB; core recombination site for the Gateway® BP reaction BP Clonase™
   7370..7390    +  CDS            lacZα (fragment): LacZα fragment of β-galactosidase; lacZ fragment
   7406..7540    -  polyA_signal   SV40 poly(A) signal: SV40 polyadenylation signal
   7563..7646    -  CDS            large T antigen (fragment): large T antigen from SV40 (simian virus 40)
   8212..8252    -  misc_feature   MCS (fragment): pBluescript multiple cloning site
   8265..8283    -  promoter       T3 promoter: promoter for bacteriophage T3 RNA polymerase
   8328..8344    -  protein_bind   lac operator: The lac repressor binds to the lac operator to inhibit transcription in E. coli. This inhibition can be relieved by adding lactose or isopropyl-β-D-thiogalactopyranoside (IPTG). lac repressor encoded by lacI
   8352..8382    -  promoter       lac promoter: promoter for the E. coli lac operon
   8397..8418    -  protein_bind   CAP binding site: CAP binding activates transcription in the presence of cAMP. E. coli catabolite activator protein
   8431..8523    -  CDS            lacI (fragment): lac repressor; lacI; The lac repressor binds to the lac operator to inhibit transcription in E. coli. This inhibition can be relieved by adding lactose or isopropyl-β-D-thiogalactopyranoside (IPTG).
   8706..9294    -  rep_origin     ori: high-copy-number ColE1/pMB1/pBR322/pUC origin of replication
   9465..10325   -  CDS            AmpR: β-lactamase; bla; confers resistance to ampicillin, carbenicillin, and related antibiotics
  10326..10430   -  promoter       AmpR promoter: bla
>Addgene plasmid #109504 | actc1b-mKate2-ATG18 | depositor full sequence | sequence record 206441 | Full Sequence
CCACCTAAATTGTAAGCGTTAATATTTTGTTAAAATTCGCGTTAAATTTTTGTTAAATCAGCTCATTTTT
TAACCAATAGGCCGAAATCGGCAAAATCCCTTATAAATCAAAAGAATAGACCGAGATAGGGT
[37 nt withheld, positions 133-169]
AAAGAACGTGGACTCCAACGTCAAAGG
[32 nt withheld, positions 197-228]
GCTGGCTAAGAACTCATCAGCCTCCCCGGTCCATCTACCCACGTACCAATGCACCAATTGGCCACAATGA
CGGCTACTACATGGTGCCATTCCTTCCTCTTTATAGGAATGGAGACTACCTCCTGTCCAACAAGGCTCTT
GGATACGAGTACGCCTACCTGTTGGACCCAGGTCATTGCACAACACCAGAAATGCCCTCTGATCTGCAAA
AGACGTGAATATCTGTTCAGACACCCATATCCACTCTGTTCCACACAGGTCAGAGGTTTGTCCAGGAGTT
CTTGACAGAGGTGTAAAAAGTACTCAAAAATTTTACTCAAGTGAAAGTACAAGTACTTAGGGAAAATTTT
ACTCAATTAAAAGTAAAAGTATCTGGCTAGAATCTTACTTGAGTAAAAGTAAAAAAGTACTCCATTAAAA
TTGTACTTGAGTATTAAGGAAGTAAAAGTAAAAGCAAGAAAGAAAACTAGAGATTCTTGTTTAAGCTTTT
AATCTCAAAAAACATTAAATGAAATGCATACAAGGTTTTATCCTGCTTTAGAACTGTTTGTATTTAATTA
TCAAACTATAAGACAGACAATCTAATGCCAGTACACGCTACTCAAAGTTGTAAAACCTCAGATTTAACTT
CAGTAGAAGCTGATTCTCAAAATTGTTAGTGTCAAGCCTAGCTCTTTTGGGGCTGAAAAGCAATCCTGCA
GTGCTGAAAAGCCTCTCACAGGCAGCCGATGCGGGAAGAGGTGTATTAGTCTTGATAGAGAGGCTGCAAA
TAGCAGGAAACGTGAGCAGAGACTCCCTGGTGTCTGAAACACAGGCCAGATGGGCCCTCGAGCAGGAAAC
AGCTATGACCATGATTACGCCAAGCTATCAACTTTGTATAGAAAAGTTGGCACGCGCAGATTCCGTGTGG
GCCTGGTAATATCTTACCATTTTAAGCTATTTTAAGATTAGGGAAAAAAATTAAATAAAACTACTTTAAA
ATTACTTTCCTTAAAAAGCAACATATTTATTTAGTTTTTGTTTAACTGGCTCAAGATTGTAATATTTTAC
TTTTACATGTTTTTTTTAAGTACCTAAATGTGTTCAAAAGTAAAGTATGTTATTGTTTTTTTTTTTTTAA
TGTTAGCTAAGCTTTAAATTGTAATATATTACTTTTAAAAGTGACTTTTTAAAAATGTAAATAAAAAAGT
AACTATAAATGTGTAATGCATGTTATTTCTGTGGGTTTTTTAATTTTCATCTCAACTGGGCTTACAATTT
TAACATAATAAAAATCAAATCAAATCAAATCAGGCCCTTATTTGTCACATACACTCTTGTATACTGAAAT
AAACTAAATGTTGAGAAAAATTTAAATACACCAAAATAACGCATACCTTTTTTGTAATTACCTAAGTAAA
ACATTTAGTTCCTTTTTTAAGTGACTCAAGATTGTAATCTATTAATTGTAAAAGATAAAACTAGTGATCA
ATCTGACGTGCTTCTATGCAGCCTGTGAGATTAATTGTGATGTTTAATTATTAAACAATTTAAATGGATC
AAACATTTCACATGTGCTTATTGTGTCCAACAAAACCAGCAGAAGCACTTAAAAATATTGCATGACAACA
TGAGTTTTTAATGTAAATTATATATACTTCCTAAACGAAGTTAATCATATTTTCTAAAATAATAATGTCA
TTGAAATATTTAAATAAATGATAANCTTTAGTTGATTCAACATAAAATTGAAAGCAATAAGGACTTTTTT
TTTTTTACAGCGGTGAAGCAAAAGCNTGNAAATAATCATATAAATATAATAAATAAATAAATAAAATAAT
GGTTCTTGGTGCAAATATGAACACTTTAAATAAATATAGAATAAATATGATCAATAAGTCATAACGACGT
GTTTTATGTTGATTATAATTTAAACATGTTTCTAACGCAAGTTTTAAAAACTGTTTTAAAGTATTATTTT
AAGTTATAAGATCAATTTGACTCAACATTTTGTAGTGAAAATATGTTGTGTAAAATTAATATAATATACA
CTATAAAAATGCAAGGTTCCACACAATTCATTCATGTTGTCCCAACACAAATCGATTAAGTTAACAAATA
TATGTGGATTGAACATAAAAAATTAAGTTGTCCCAATGAAATCTCAAGAATTGTGTTGTTTCAGCTCATT
TTAAATAAGTAGTTTTAACAAGTAAAAAATAACATATTTTTGAGTGTGTATATATATATATTTATATATT
ACAAAATATAATAATATAAAATGTAAAAGATATAAACCATGCTACATATATTTAAGAGCTATTTTGCACA
TTACTTTTTTGCAAGCCATTTGAGTGTTTTTTTACAAATATATATTAGCTAAATATACAATATCTTAAAT
ATACAATTAATCAGACATGCAAAAAATGCATTTAACCTACATAAAAATACATGATCAACATATGTTTTAT
GCTGATTACAACTAAATCAAACGTAATGAAATTAATTTATAAAAGCGATTTAAATATGTCAATATTTTAA
GTTAAAATCACTTGAAACCTACTATAAATGAACTTAAATTTAAAAAATCTCCTTTAATTCCAATGCAGCA
CTGTTGTTTTTTCAGCTGAGGACCCCCGGTGCAGATGGTTGGCCCCCGGCCCGCTATTCTAAGGAAGCCT
TTCTTAATTTTAGGGCGGCGCTGCATGCGCTCAGATCAGATTCACGGGTGGAGAGGGTTATTTTCTCTTT
TTTATTTTTTCTTGCCTGCTCATATTTGGGCCTGTGTGAACCCCAGGCTCCGCCTCGGCCCCCAGGAGCC
GCTCTTATTTAAAGGGGATCCTCGCCTTCAGTCTTCGTCCCAGTGGAAGCATCAGTCTTGTGATAACAAC
TTGGTGAGTCCTACAGACCAGCGCTCGACTCTAGGCTTTAAATGCATTGATTTCTCTGGATTAGCTACCG
GGAGAGTTTTAACTTTGCTTATTAGTCTTGTGCTTGAACTGCTAGGTTTAAAGAGGGTTTTCTCTAATGC
ATGCATGAAGCGACAGCTGAAAACCAGAAATAGAGCGTTTGTCCTCCTGTTAAACTCTAGCCTTTCTTTG
GCATTTGTCAGTCCGAGTCTTCAGCTGCCGGCAGGAGATTGGGTTTCAGTAACACTTGCTGAGCACAAAC
TACACGTGCTTCCTTCAGATTTAATTCATTATTAATCATTCTAGATTTAAATGATCTTCTTACTCATTGC
TGATTATTTTAGCCTTGCGGAGCAGATTAAATGAGCACGTGTTTATTAAGATTGATTTAAATATAATTAA
TATTTCACCACTGTAGTTTTAAAATTGCCTTCTAAGTCATGGTTGATTTTTAATAGGTATCGGCTCTAAT
TAGATTACTATTTTGGTTTTTAAATGTTATTTCTATTTCATTTGTAGGCTCGTTTTTAATGTGATTTTAT
TAGATTCTAGTTTTAAAATCATCTTTTAGCCTTACTGAGCAGACTGAATGAACATGTTTCATTAAGATTA
ACTTCATTATAGTTAATTATTTAATCATTCTAGTGGATTATAAATCAGCTCTATTTAAATTGATTGTCGT
GTTTATTTCTATTTGATTTTTGATTATTTTTTAAGGTCGTTTTTATGTGATTTTTCCCCGATTCTAATTT
TAAACTAATTGTTTGATTTTTATATGATTCGACTCTTTTTAAATGAATTGTTTTGCTTTTTTTATTGAGC
ATATATATATATTATACAATTTCAATCAACAATTGTTGTGCTTTTTAAATGTTGTTTCTATTTCATTTCT
AGGGTCGATTTTATTCGATTCTAGTTTTAAAATCGTGATTTCTAACTCCTAACCTTACTGAGCAGACTGA
ATGAACATGTTTCATCAAGATTAACTTCATTATAGTTAATTATTGAATCGGGCTAGTGGTTTATAAATCA
GCTCTATTATAAATTAATTGTCATCATTATTTCTATTTAATTTTTATTATTTTTTTAGGATTATTTTTAA
GGGATTTTTTTCACGTTCTAGTTTTAAACTCAATGCTCATTACTGCTCACCCTTGCTGAGCAGTCTTTCG
TTAAGATTAAATTAATTAATAACCCATTCTAGTTTTAAAACAGTGTCTTAAGGCATAGCTGATATTTTAC
AAGTTTACTATTTAATATATCTCCATTTCTTTTTTTAGGGTCGATTTCATCTGATTTGATTAATTTTTAT
TATCTTCACTAAGCTTTTTGTTCTAGGTTTTATTCTCAGTATTATTACTGTTATATTTGAACTGAATTTC
TCCTCATAGTTTATTCATTTTATTTATTTATTTTTTGTTTATTCGCTATTTTGTATTTTAGTTTTTAATT
AGAAATTTTATTAGAATCGTTTTGAACTAGTTTTTATGCACTCTAACATTAATATTAAATCATAACTATT
ATTTTTATTATAATTTATTTGTGTTTATCTTTTTGTGTAGCTTTCATGTGTTTTTATTTTAGTTTTATTA
TGTTTGCATTGAATTTTTTGGACTAGTTTATATAACGATATACAGAAAAGCCATGACAACAAATGTTTTT
ATAATACCTATTAAGTATAAGCTAATCAGATTTCCACTATTCTGTTCAAAGTTAACATTATTAGCCATTC
TGATGGATCATTTGACATTTGTCATATGTCTTTATGAACACTGCTCTTTCAGATGCCACTTTTAAAGCTG
TTTTTTACAGTAAATGAACGTTTATTATTATGACATTATTTCCTAAGGCCTCTAGAGTACAGCAGGATGT
GGCGTGTGCATTACTGTGTAATTATGCTGACTGTAAATGTGCATTTATAGACTGTCAGCATGTCTGACTG
TGCGCTGTTGTGATTTGTCCTGCACAGACCAAGGCAAGTTTGTACAAAAAAGCAGGCTGCCACCATGGTG
AGCGAGCTGATTAAGGAGAACATGCACATGAAGCTGTACATGGAGGGCACCGTGAACAACCACCACTTCA
AGTGCACATCCGAGGGCGAAGGCAAGCCCTACGAGGGCACCCAGACCATGAGAATCAAGGCGGTCGAGGG
CGGCCCTCTCCCCTTCGCCTTCGACATCCTGGCTACCAGCTTCATGTACGGCAGCAAAACCTTCATCAAC
CACACCCAGGGCATCCCCGACTTCTTTAAGCAGTCCTTCCCCGAGGGCTTCACATGGGAGAGAGTCACCA
CATACGAAGACGGGGGCGTGCTGACCGCTACCCAGGACACCAGCCTCCAGGACGGCTGCCTCATCTACAA
CGTCAAGATCAGAGGGGTGAACTTCCCATCCAACGGCCCTGTGATGCAGAAGAAAACACTCGGCTGGGAG
GCCTCCACCGAGACCCTGTACCCCGCTGACGGCGGCCTGGAAGGCAGAGCCGACATGGCCCTGAAGCTCG
TGGGCGGGGGCCACCTGATCTGCAACTTGAAGACCACATACAGATCCAAGAAACCCGCTAAGAACCTCAA
GATGCCCGGCGTCTACTATGTGGACAGAAGACTGGAAAGAATCAAGGAGGCCGACAAAGAGACCTACGTC
GAGCAGCACGAGGTGGCTGTGGCCAGATACTGCGACCTCCCTAGCAAACTGGGGCACAGAGACCCAGCTT
TCTTGTACAAAGTGGTGTCTGATTCATCACCTACTATCAACTTTATTAATTTCAATCAAACCGGAACGTG
TATTTCCCTTGGAACGTCGAAAGGTTTCAAAATATTCAATTGTGAGCCCTTCGGAAAATTTTATTCAGAG
GACAGTGGGGGCTATGCTATCGTCGAGATGTTGTTCTCCACCTCGTTACTAGCCCTCGTTGGGATAGGCG
ATCAACCTGCGCTTTCACCAAGGAGATTGCGTATAATCAACACAAAAAAACATTCTATTATCTGTGAGGT
GACTTTCCCTACTTCTATTCTGAGTGTGAAAATGAATAAGTCTCGATTGGTGGTACTTTTACAAGAGCAG
ATTTATATTTATGATATCAACACCATGAGACTATTGCATACTATAGAAACAAACCCTAACCCACGTGGCC
TTATGGCTATGTCTCCTTCGGTAGCCAACAGCTATTTAGTGTATCCATCACCACCAAAAGTTATTAACTC
CGAAATTAAAGCTCATGCCACCACAAACAATATCACATTGTCAGTTGGTGGCAACACAGAGACCAGTTTC
AAGAGAGATCAGCAAGATGCTGGCCATAGTGACATTAGCGACTTGGATCAGTATTCGAGCTTTACTAAGA
GGGATGATGCGGATCCAACAAGCAGTAACGGCGGTAACAGCAGTATAATAAAGAATGGTGATGTGATCGT
ATTCAACTTGGAAACATTACAGCCAACCATGGTCATCGAAGCTCATAAGGGCGAGATTGCTGCAATGGCA
ATTAGTTTTGATGGGACACTAATGGCTACCGCCTCTGATAAAGGTACTATCATCAGGGTCTTTGACATTG
AAACGGGTGATAAGATCTACCAATTCAGGAGAGGGACGTACGCGACAAGAATTTACTCCATATCATTCAG
TGAAGATAGCCAGTACTTGGCGGTTACCGGCTCTTCCAAAACCGTGCATATCTTCAAATTGGGGCATTCA
ATGAGCAACAATAAACTAGACAGCGATGATAGCAACATGGAAGAAGCTGCAGCCGATGATTCATCGCTCG
ATACCACCAGTATCGATGCGCTGAGTGACGAGGAAAACCCGACAAGACTCGCAAGAGAACCATATGTGGA
TGCATCAAGAAAGACAATGGGTAGGATGATACGTTACTCTTCTCAAAAGCTATCCCGAAGAGCTGCCAGA
ACATTGGGTCAGATTTTCCCCATCAAAGTTACATCGTTGTTGGAATCCTCGCGCCATTTTGCGTCTTTGA
AACTTCCCGTTGAAACCAATTCCCATGTAATGACCATATCAAGTATAGGCTCTCCAATAGATATAGACAC
ATCCGAGTATCCGGAACTCTTCGAAACTGGCAATTCCGCAAGTACAGAGTCCTACCATGAGCCTGTTATG
AAGATGGTCCCCATCAGGGTCGTTTCCTCGGATGGATACCTATACAACTTTGTTATGGACCCGGAGAGAG
GCGGCGATTGCTTAATATTGTCACAGTATTCCATCTTGATGGATTGACAACTTTATTATACATAGTTGAT
AATTCACTGGCCGTCGTTTTACGGTACCATCGATGATGATCCAGACATGATAAGATACATTGATGAGTTT
GGACAAACCACAACTAGAATGCAGTGAAAAAAATGCTTTATTTGTGAAATTTGTGATGCTATTGCTTTAT
TTGTAACCATTATAAGCTGCAATAAACAAGTTAACAACAACAATTGCATTCATTTTATGTTTCAGGTTCA
GGGGGAGGTGTGGGAGGTTTTTTAAAGCAAGTAAAACCTCTACAAATGTGGTATGGCTGATTATGATCCT
CTAGATCAGATCTGCGAAGATACGGCCACGGGTGCTCTTGATCCTGTGGCTGATTTTGGACTGTGCTGCT
CGCAGCTGCTGATGAATCACATACTTCCTCCATTTTCTTCCACTGATTGACTGTTATAATTTCCCTAATT
TCCAGGTCAAGGTGCTGTGCATTGTGGTAATAGATGTGACATGACGTCACTTCCAAAGGACCAATGAACA
TGTCTGACCAATTTCATATAATGTGAAAACGATTTTCATAGGCAGAATAAATAACATTTAAATTAAACTG
GGCATCAGCGCAATTCAATTGGTTTGGTAATAGCAAGGGAAAATAGAATGAAGTGATCTCCAAAAAATAA
GTACTTTTTGACTGTAAATAAAATTGTAAGGAGTAAAAAGTACTTTTTTTTCTAAAAAAATGTAATTAAG
TAAAAGTAAAAGTATTGATTTTTAATTGTACTCAAGTAAAGTAAAAATCCCCAAAAATAATACTTAAGTA
CAGTAATCAAGTAAAATTACTCAAGTACTTTACACCTCTGGTTCTTGACCCCCTACCTTCAGCAAGCCCA
GCAGATCCACTAGTTCTAGAGCGGCCGCCACCGCGGTGGAGCTCCAGCTTTTGTTCCCTTTAGTGAGGGT
TAATTGCGCGCTTGGCGTAATCATGGTCATAGCTGTTTCCTGTGTGAAATTGTTATCCGCTCACAATTCC
ACACAACATACGAGCCGGAAGCATAAAGTGTAAAGCCTGGGGTGCCTAATGAGTGAGCTAACTCACATTA
ATTGCGTTGCGCTCACTGCCCGCTTTCCAGTCGGGAAACCTGTCGTGCCAGCTGCATTAATGAATCGGCC
AACGCGCGGGGAGAGGCGGTTTGCGTATTGGGCGCTCTTCCGCTTCCTCGCTCACTGACTCGCTGCGCTC
GGTCGTTCGGCTGCGGCGAGCGGTATCAGCTCACTCAAAGGCGGTAATACGGTTATCCACAGAATCAGGG
GATAACGCAGGAAAGAACATGTGAGCAAAAGGCCAGCAAAAGGCCAGGAACCGTAAAAAGGCCGCGTTGC
TGGCGTTTTTCCATAGGCTCCGCCCCCCTGACGAGCATCACAAAAATCGACGCTCAAGTCAGAGGTGGCG
AAACCCGACAGGACTATAAAGATACCAGGCGTTTCCCCCTGGAAGCTCCCTCGTGCGCTCTCCTGTTCCG
ACCCTGCCGCTTACCGGATACCTGTCCGCCTTTCTCCCTTCGGGAAGCGTGGCGCTTTCTCATAGCTCAC
GCTGTAGGTATCTCAGTTCGGTGTAGGTCGTTCGCTCCAAGCTGGGCTGTGTGCACGAACCCCCCGTTCA
GCCCGACCGCTGCGCCTTATCCGGTAACTATCGTCTTGAGTCCAACCCGGTAAGACACGACTTATCGCCA
CTGGCAGCAGCCACTGGTAACAGGATTAGCAGAGCGAGGTATGTAGGCGGTGCTACAGAGTTCTTGAAGT
GGTGGCCTAACTACGGCTACACTAGAAGGACAGTATTTGGTATCTGCGCTCTGCTGAAGCCAGTTACCTT
CGGAAAAAGAGTTGGTAGCTCTTGATCCGGCAAACAAACCACCGCTGGTAGCGGTGGTTTTTTTGTTTGC
AAGCAGCAGATTACGCGCAGAAAAAAAGGATCTCAAGAAGATCCTTTGATCTTTTCTACGGGGTCTGACG
CTCAGTGGAACGAAAACTCACGTTAAGGGATTTTGGTCATGAGATTATCAAAAAGGATCTTCACCTAGAT
CCTTTTAAATTAAAAATGAAGTTTTAAATCAATCTAAAGTATATATGAGTAAACTTGGTCTGACAGTTAC
CAATGCTTAATCAGTGAGGCACCTATCTCAGCGATCTGTCTATTTCGTTCATCCATAGTTGCCTGACTCC
CCGTCGTGTAGATAACTACGATACGGGAGGGCTTACCATCTGGCCCCAGTGCTGCAATGATACCGCGAGA
CCCACGCTCACCGGCTCCAGATTTATCAGCAATAAACCAGCCAGCCGGAAGGGCCGAGCGCAGAAGTGGT
CCTGCAACTTTATCCGCCTCCATCCAGTCTATTAATTGTTGCCGGGAAGCTAGAGTAAGTAGTTCGCCAG
TTAATAGTTTGCGCAACGTTGTTGCCATTGCTACAGGCATCGTGGTGTCACGCTCGTCGTTTGGTATGGC
TTCATTCAGCTCCGGTTCCCAACGATCAAGGCGAGTTACATGATCCCCCATGTTGTGCAAAAAAGCGGTT
AGCTCCTTCGGTCCTCCGATCGTTGTCAGAAGTAAGTTGGCCGCAGTGTTATCACTCATGGTTATGGCAG
CACTGCATAATTCTCTTACTGTCATGCCATCCGTAAGATGCTTTTCTGTGACTGGTGAGTACTCAACCAA
GTCATTCTGAGAATAGTGTATGCGGCGACCGAGTTGCTCTTGCCCGGCGTCAATACGGGATAATACCGCG
CCACATAGCAGAACTTTAAAAGTGCTCATCATTGGAAAACGTTCTTCGGGGCGAAAACTCTCAAGGATCT
TACCGCTGTTGAGATCCAGTTCGATGTAACCCACTCGTGCACCCAACTGATCTTCAGCATCTTTTACTTT
CACCAGCGTTTCTGGGTGAGCAAAAACAGGAAGGCAAAATGCCGCAAAAAAGGGAATAAGGGCGACACGG
AAATGTTGAATACTCATACTCTTCCTTTTTCAATATTATTGAAGCATTTATCAGGGTTATTGTCTCATGA
GCGGATACATATTTGAATGTATTTAGAAAAATAAACAAATAGGGGTTCCGCGCACATTTCCCCGAAAAGT
G
