Features (pLannotate 1.2.2; 21 found; start..end, strand, type, name):
      2..22      +  protein_bind   attB1: mutant version of attB; core recombination site for the Gateway® BP reaction BP Clonase™
     32..727     +  CDS            mKate2: mKate2 is a basic (constitutively fluorescent) red fluorescent protein published in 2009, derived from Entacmaea quadricolor. It is reported to be a rapidly-maturing monomer with moderate acid sensitivity.
    729..753     -  protein_bind   attB2: mutant version of attB; recombination site for the Gateway® BP reaction BP Clonase™
    755..2251    +  CDS            ATG18: ATG18_YEAST - Also known as AUT10 From Saccharomyces cerevisiae (strain ATCC 204508 / S288c) (Baker's yeast).
   2255..2275    -  protein_bind   attB3: mutant version of attB; core recombination site for the Gateway® BP reaction BP Clonase™
   2279..2299    +  CDS            lacZα (fragment): LacZα fragment of β-galactosidase; lacZ fragment
   2315..2449    -  polyA_signal   SV40 poly(A) signal: SV40 polyadenylation signal
   2472..2555    -  CDS            large T antigen (fragment): large T antigen from SV40 (simian virus 40)
   3121..3161    -  misc_feature   MCS (fragment): pBluescript multiple cloning site
   3174..3192    -  promoter       T3 promoter: promoter for bacteriophage T3 RNA polymerase
   3237..3253    -  protein_bind   lac operator: The lac repressor binds to the lac operator to inhibit transcription in E. coli. This inhibition can be relieved by adding lactose or isopropyl-β-D-thiogalactopyranoside (IPTG). lac repressor encoded by lacI
   3261..3291    -  promoter       lac promoter: promoter for the E. coli lac operon
   3306..3327    -  protein_bind   CAP binding site: CAP binding activates transcription in the presence of cAMP. E. coli catabolite activator protein
   3340..3432    -  CDS            lacI (fragment): lac repressor; lacI; The lac repressor binds to the lac operator to inhibit transcription in E. coli. This inhibition can be relieved by adding lactose or isopropyl-β-D-thiogalactopyranoside (IPTG).
   3615..4203    -  rep_origin     ori: high-copy-number ColE1/pMB1/pBR322/pUC origin of replication
   4374..5234    -  CDS            AmpR: β-lactamase; bla; confers resistance to ampicillin, carbenicillin, and related antibiotics
   5235..5339    -  promoter       AmpR promoter: bla
   5365..5586    -  rep_origin     M13 ori (fragment) (sequence partly withheld): M13 bacteriophage origin of replication; arrow indicates direction of (+) strand synthesis
   5586..5873    +  CDS            tyr (fragment) (sequence partly withheld): TYRO_ORYLA - Also known as tyro. Experimental evidence at transcript level: Swiss-Prot protein existence level 2. This is a copper-containing oxidase that functions in the formation of pigments such as melanins and other polyphenolic compounds. From Oryzias latipes (Japanese rice fish) (Japanese killifish).
   6455..6475    +  protein_bind   attB4: mutant version of attB; core recombination site for the Gateway® BP reaction BP Clonase™
   7376..7392    -  promoter       copia promoter (fragment): strong promoter from the Drosophila transposable element copia (Sinclair et al., 1986)
>Addgene plasmid #109504 | actc1b-mKate2-ATG18 | addgene full sequence | sequence record 219995 | Addgene NGS Result
GCAAGTTTGTACAAAAAAGCAGGCTGCCACCATGGTGAGCGAGCTGATTAAGGAGAACATGCACATGAAG
CTGTACATGGAGGGCACCGTGAACAACCACCACTTCAAGTGCACATCCGAGGGCGAAGGCAAGCCCTACG
AGGGCACCCAGACCATGAGAATCAAGGCGGTCGAGGGCGGCCCTCTCCCCTTCGCCTTCGACATCCTGGC
TACCAGCTTCATGTACGGCAGCAAAACCTTCATCAACCACACCCAGGGCATCCCCGACTTCTTTAAGCAG
TCCTTCCCCGAGGGCTTCACATGGGAGAGAGTCACCACATACGAAGACGGGGGCGTGCTGACCGCTACCC
AGGACACCAGCCTCCAGGACGGCTGCCTCATCTACAACGTCAAGATCAGAGGGGTGAACTTCCCATCCAA
CGGCCCTGTGATGCAGAAGAAAACACTCGGCTGGGAGGCCTCCACCGAGACCCTGTACCCCGCTGACGGC
GGCCTGGAAGGCAGAGCCGACATGGCCCTGAAGCTCGTGGGCGGGGGCCACCTGATCTGCAACTTGAAGA
CCACATACAGATCCAAGAAACCCGCTAAGAACCTCAAGATGCCCGGCGTCTACTATGTGGACAGAAGACT
GGAAAGAATCAAGGAGGCCGACAAAGAGACCTACGTCGAGCAGCACGAGGTGGCTGTGGCCAGATACTGC
GACCTCCCTAGCAAACTGGGGCACAGAGACCCAGCTTTCTTGTACAAAGTGGTGTCTGATTCATCACCTA
CTATCAACTTTATTAATTTCAATCAAACCGGAACGTGTATTTCCCTTGGAACGTCGAAAGGTTTCAAAAT
ATTCAATTGTGAGCCCTTCGGAAAATTTTATTCAGAGGACAGTGGGGGCTATGCTATCGTCGAGATGTTG
TTCTCCACCTCGTTACTAGCCCTCGTTGGGATAGGCGATCAACCTGCGCTTTCACCAAGGAGATTGCGTA
TAATCAACACAAAAAAACATTCTATTATCTGTGAGGTGACTTTCCCTACTTCTATTCTGAGTGTGAAAAT
GAATAAGTCTCGATTGGTGGTACTTTTACAAGAGCAGATTTATATTTATGATATCAACACCATGAGACTA
TTGCATACTATAGAAACAAACCCTAACCCACGTGGCCTTATGGCTATGTCTCCTTCGGTAGCCAACAGCT
ATTTAGTGTATCCATCACCACCAAAAGTTATTAACTCCGAAATTAAAGCTCATGCCACCACAAACAATAT
CACATTGTCAGTTGGTGGCAACACAGAGACCAGTTTCAAGAGAGATCAGCAAGATGCTGGCCATAGTGAC
ATTAGCGACTTGGATCAGTATTCGAGCTTTACTAAGAGGGATGATGCGGATCCAACAAGCAGTAACGGCG
GTAACAGCAGTATAATAAAGAATGGTGATGTGATCGTATTCAACTTGGAAACATTACAGCCAACCATGGT
CATCGAAGCTCATAAGGGCGAGATTGCTGCAATGGCAATTAGTTTTGATGGGACACTAATGGCTACCGCC
TCTGATAAAGGTACTATCATCAGGGTCTTTGACATTGAAACGGGTGATAAGATCTACCAATTCAGGAGAG
GGACGTACGCGACAAGAATTTACTCCATATCATTCAGTGAAGATAGCCAGTACTTGGCGGTTACCGGCTC
TTCCAAAACCGTGCATATCTTCAAATTGGGGCATTCAATGAGCAACAATAAACTAGACAGCGATGATAGC
AACATGGAAGAAGCTGCAGCCGATGATTCATCGCTCGATACCACCAGTATCGATGCGCTGAGTGACGAGG
AAAACCCGACAAGACTCGCAAGAGAACCATATGTGGATGCATCAAGAAAGACAATGGGTAGGATGATACG
TTACTCTTCTCAAAAGCTATCCCGAAGAGCTGCCAGAACATTGGGTCAGATTTTCCCCATCAAAGTTACA
TCGTTGTTGGAATCCTCGCGCCATTTTGCGTCTTTGAAACTTCCCGTTGAAACCAATTCCCATGTAATGA
CCATATCAAGTATAGGCTCTCCAATAGATATAGACACATCCGAGTATCCGGAACTCTTCGAAACTGGCAA
TTCCGCAAGTACAGAGTCCTACCATGAGCCTGTTATGAAGATGGTCCCCATCAGGGTCGTTTCCTCGGAT
GGATACCTATACAACTTTGTTATGGACCCGGAGAGAGGCGGCGATTGCTTAATATTGTCACAGTATTCCA
TCTTGATGGATTGACAACTTTATTATACATAGTTGATAATTCACTGGCCGTCGTTTTACGGTACCATCGA
TGATGATCCAGACATGATAAGATACATTGATGAGTTTGGACAAACCACAACTAGAATGCAGTGAAAAAAA
TGCTTTATTTGTGAAATTTGTGATGCTATTGCTTTATTTGTAACCATTATAAGCTGCAATAAACAAGTTA
ACAACAACAATTGCATTCATTTTATGTTTCAGGTTCAGGGGGAGGTGTGGGAGGTTTTTTAAAGCAAGTA
AAACCTCTACAAATGTGGTATGGCTGATTATGATCCTCTAGATCAGATCTGCGAAGATACGGCCACGGGT
GCTCTTGATCCTGTGGCTGATTTTGGACTGTGCTGCTCGCAGCTGCTGATGAATCACATACTTCCTCCAT
TTTCTTCCACTGATTGACTGTTATAATTTCCCTAATTTCCAGGTCAAGGTGCTGTGCATTGTGGTAATAG
ATGTGACATGACGTCACTTCCAAAGGACCAATGAACATGTCTGACCAATTTCATATAATGTGAAAACGAT
TTTCATAGGCAGAATAAATAACATTTAAATTAAACTGGGCATCAGCGCAATTCAATTGGTTTGGTAATAG
CAAGGGAAAATAGAATGAAGTGATCTCCAAAAAATAAGTACTTTTTGACTGTAAATAAAATTGTAAGGAG
TAAAAAGTACTTTTTTTTCTAAAAAAATGTAATTAAGTAAAAGTAAAAGTATTGATTTTTAATTGTACTC
AAGTAAAGTAAAAATCCCCAAAAATAATACTTAAGTACAGTAATCAAGTAAAATTACTCAAGTACTTTAC
ACCTCTGGTTCTTGACCCCCTACCTTCAGCAAGCCCAGCAGATCCACTAGTTCTAGAGCGGCCGCCACCG
CGGTGGAGCTCCAGCTTTTGTTCCCTTTAGTGAGGGTTAATTGCGCGCTTGGCGTAATCATGGTCATAGC
TGTTTCCTGTGTGAAATTGTTATCCGCTCACAATTCCACACAACATACGAGCCGGAAGCATAAAGTGTAA
AGCCTGGGGTGCCTAATGAGTGAGCTAACTCACATTAATTGCGTTGCGCTCACTGCCCGCTTTCCAGTCG
GGAAACCTGTCGTGCCAGCTGCATTAATGAATCGGCCAACGCGCGGGGAGAGGCGGTTTGCGTATTGGGC
GCTCTTCCGCTTCCTCGCTCACTGACTCGCTGCGCTCGGTCGTTCGGCTGCGGCGAGCGGTATCAGCTCA
CTCAAAGGCGGTAATACGGTTATCCACAGAATCAGGGGATAACGCAGGAAAGAACATGTGAGCAAAAGGC
CAGCAAAAGGCCAGGAACCGTAAAAAGGCCGCGTTGCTGGCGTTTTTCCATAGGCTCCGCCCCCCTGACG
AGCATCACAAAAATCGACGCTCAAGTCAGAGGTGGCGAAACCCGACAGGACTATAAAGATACCAGGCGTT
TCCCCCTGGAAGCTCCCTCGTGCGCTCTCCTGTTCCGACCCTGCCGCTTACCGGATACCTGTCCGCCTTT
CTCCCTTCGGGAAGCGTGGCGCTTTCTCATAGCTCACGCTGTAGGTATCTCAGTTCGGTGTAGGTCGTTC
GCTCCAAGCTGGGCTGTGTGCACGAACCCCCCGTTCAGCCCGACCGCTGCGCCTTATCCGGTAACTATCG
TCTTGAGTCCAACCCGGTAAGACACGACTTATCGCCACTGGCAGCAGCCACTGGTAACAGGATTAGCAGA
GCGAGGTATGTAGGCGGTGCTACAGAGTTCTTGAAGTGGTGGCCTAACTACGGCTACACTAGAAGAACAG
TATTTGGTATCTGCGCTCTGCTGAAGCCAGTTACCTTCGGAAAAAGAGTTGGTAGCTCTTGATCCGGCAA
ACAAACCACCGCTGGTAGCGGTGGTTTTTTTGTTTGCAAGCAGCAGATTACGCGCAGAAAAAAAGGATCT
CAAGAAGATCCTTTGATCTTTTCTACGGGGTCTGACGCTCAGTGGAACGAAAACTCACGTTAAGGCATTT
TGGTCATGAGATTATCAAAAAGGATCTTCACCTAGATCCTTTTAAATTAAAAATGAAGTTTTAAATCAAT
CTAAAGTATATATGAGTAAACTTGGTCTGACAGTTACCAATGCTTAATCAGTGAGGCACCTATCTCAGCG
ATCTGTCTATTTCGTTCATCCATAGTTGCCTGACTCCCCGTCGTGTAGATAACTACGATACGGGAGGGCT
TACCATCTGGCCCCAGTGCTGCAATGATACCGCGAGACCCACGCTCACCGGCTCCAGATTTATCAGCAAT
AAACCAGCCAGCCGGAAGGGCCGAGCGCAGAAGTGGTCCTGCAACTTTATCCGCCTCCATCCAGTCTATT
AATTGTTGCCGGGAAGCTAGAGTAAGTAGTTCGCCAGTTAATAGTTTGCGCAACGTTGTTGCCATTGCTA
CAGGCATCGTGGTGTCACGCTCGTCGTTTGGTATGGCTTCATTCAGCTCCGGTTCCCAACGATCAAGGCG
AGTTACATGATCCCCCATGTTGTGCAAAAAAGCGGTTAGCTCCTTCGGTCCTCCGATCGTTGTCAGAAGT
AAGTTGGCCGCAGTGTTATCACTCATGGTTATGGCAGCACTGCATAATTCTCTTACTGTCATGCCATCCG
TAAGATGCTTTTCTGTGACTGGTGAGTACTCAACCAAGTCATTCTGAGAATAGTGTATGCGGCGACCGAG
TTGCTCTTGCCCGGCGTCAATACGGGATAATACCGCGCCACATAGCAGAACTTTAAAAGTGCTCATCATT
GGAAAACGTTCTTCGGGGCGAAAACTCTCAAGGATCTTACCGCTGTTGAGATCCAGTTCGATGTAACCCA
CTCGTGCACCCAACTGATCTTCAGCATCTTTTACTTTCACCAGCGTTTCTGGGTGAGCAAAAACAGGAAG
GCAAAATGCCGCAAAAAAGGGAATAAGGGCGACACGGAAATGTTGAATACTCATACTCTTCCTTTTTCAA
TATTATTGAAGCATTTATCAGGGTTATTGTCTCATGAGCGGATACATATTTGAATGTATTTAGAAAAATA
AACAAATAGGGGTTCCGCGCACATTTCCCCGAAAAGTGCCACCTAAATTGTAAGCGTTAATATTTTGTTA
AAATTCGCGTTAAATTTTTGTTAAATCAGCTCATTTTTTAACCAATAGGCCGAAATCGGCAAAATCCCTT
ATAAATCAAAAGAATAGACCGAGATAGGGT
[37 nt withheld, positions 5491-5527]
AAAGAACGTGGACTCCAACGTCAAAGG
[32 nt withheld, positions 5555-5586]
GCTGGCTAAGAACTCATCAGCCTCCCCGGTCCATCTACCCACGTACCAATGCACCAATTGGCCACAATGA
CGGCTACTACATGGTGCCATTCCTTCCTCTTTATAGGAATGGAGACTACCTCCTGTCCAACAATGCTCTT
GGATACGAGTACGCCTACCTGTTGGACCCAGGTCATTGCACAACACCAGAAATGCCCTCTGATCTGCAAA
AGACGTGAATATCTGTTCAGACACCCATATCCACTCTGTTCCACACAGGTCAGAGGTTTGTCCAGGAGTT
CTTGACAGAGGTGTAAAAAGTACTCAAAAATTTTACTCAAGTGAAAGTACAAGTACTTAGGGAAAATTTT
ACTCAATTAAAAGTAAAAGTATCTGGCTAGAATCTTACTTGAGTAAAAGTAAAAAAGTACTCCATTAAAA
TTGTACTTGAGTATTAAGGAAGTAAAAGTAAAAGCAAGAAAGAAAACTAGAGATTCTTGTTTAAGCTTTT
AATCTCAAAAAACATTAAATGAAATGCATACAAGGTTTTATCCTGCTTTAGAACTGTTTGTATTTAATTA
TCAAACTATAAGACAGACAATCTAATGCCAGTACACGCTACTCAAAGTTGTAAAACCTCAGATTTAACTT
CAGTAGAAGCTGATTCTCAAAATTGTTAGTGTCAAGCCTAGCTCTTTTGGGGCTGAAAAGCAATCCTGCA
GTGCTGAAAAGCCTCTCACAGGCAGCCGATGCGGGAAGAGGTGTATTAGTCTTGATAGAGAGGCTGCAAA
TAGCAGGAAACGTGAGCAGAGACTCCCTGGTGTCTGAAACACAGGCCAGATGGGCCCTCGAGCAGGAAAC
AGCTATGACCATGATTACGCCAAGCTATCAACTTTGTATAGAAAAGTTGGCACGCGCAGATTCCGTGTGG
GCCTGGTAATATCTTACCATTTTAAGCTATTTTAAGATTAGGGAAAAAAATTAAATAAAACTACTTTAAA
ATTACTTTCCTTAAAAAGCAACATATTTATTTAGTTTTTGTTTAACTGGCTCAAGATTGTAATATTTTAC
TTTTACATGTTTTTTTAAGTACCTAAATGTGTTCAAAAGTAAAGTATGTTATTGTTTTTTTTTTTTAATG
TTAGCTAAGCTTTAAATTGTAATATATTACTTTTAAAAGTGACTTTTTAAAAATGTAAATAAAAAAGTAA
CTATAAATGTGTAATGCATGTTATTTCTGTGGGTTTTTAATTTTCATCTCAACTGGGCTTACAATTTTAA
CATAATAAAAATCAAATCAAATCAAATCAGGCCCTTATTTGTCACATACACTCTTGTATACTGAAATAAA
CTAAATGTTGAGAAAAATTTAAATACACCAAAATAACGCATACCTTTTTTGTAATTACCTAAGTAAAACA
TTTAGTTCCTTTTTTAAGTGACTCAAGATTGTAATCTATTAATTGTAAAAGATAAAACTAGTGATCAATC
TGACGTGCTTCTATGCAGCCTGTGAGATTAATTGTGATGTTTAATTATTAAACAATTTAAATGGATCAAA
CATTTCACATGTGCTTATTGTGTCCAACAAAACCAGCAGAAGCACTTAAAAATATTGCATGACAACATGA
GTTTTTAATGTAAATTATATATACTTCCTAAACGAAGTTAATCATATTTCTAAAATAATAATGTCATTGA
AATATTTAAATAAATGATAAGCTTTAGTTGATTCAACATAAAATTGAAAGCAATAAGGACTTTTTTTTTT
TACAGCGGTGAAGCAAAAGCATGTAATAATCATATAATATAATAAATAAATAAATAAATAATGGCTCTTG
GTGCAAATATGAACACTTTAAATAAATATAGAATAAATATGATCAATAAGTCATAACGATGTGTTTTATG
TTGATTATAATTTAAACATGTTTCTAACGCAAGTTTTAAAAACTGTTTTAAAGTATTATTTTAAGTTATA
AGATCAATTTGACTCAACATTTTGTAGTGAAAATATGTTGTGTAAAATTAATATAATATACACTATAAAA
ATGCAGGGTTCCACACAATACATTAATGTTGTCCCAACACAAATCGATTAAGTTAACAAATATATGTGGA
TTGAACATAAAAAATTAAGTTGTCCCAATGAAATCTCAAGAATTGTGTTGTTTCAGCTCATTTTAAATAA
GTAGTTTTAACAAGTAAAAAATAACATATTTTTGAGTGTGTATATATATATATTACAAAATATAATAATA
TAAAATGTAAAAGATATAAACCATGCTACATATATTTAAGAGCTATTTTGCACATTACTTTTTTGCAAGC
CATTTTAGTGTTTTTTTTACAAATATATATTAGCTAAATATACAATATCTTAAATATACAATTAATCAGA
CATGCAATTAATGCATTTAACCTACATAAAAATACATGATCAACATATGTTTTATGCTGATTACAACTAA
ATCAAACGTAATGAAATTAATTTATAAAAGCGATTTAAATATGTCAATATTTTAAGTTAAAATCACTTGA
AACCTACTATAAATGAACTTAAATTAAAAAAATCTCCTTTAATTCCAATGCAACAGTGTTGTTTTTTCAG
CTGAGGACCCCCGGTGCAGATGGTTGGCCCCCGGCCCGCTATTCTAAGGAAGCCTTTCTTAATTTTAGGG
CGGCGCTGCATGCGCTCAGATCAGATTCACGGGTGGAGAGGGTTATTTTCTCTTTTTTATTTTTTCTTGC
CTGCTCATATTTGGGCCTGTGTGAACCCCAGGCTCCGCCTCGGCCCCCAGGAGCCGCTCTTATTTAAAGG
GGATCCTCGCCTTCAGTCTTCGTCCCAGTGGAAGCATCAGTCTTGTGATAACAACTTGGTGAGTCCTACA
GACCAGCGCTCGACTCTAGGCTTTAAATGCATTGATTTCTCTGGATTAGCTACCGGGAGAGTTTTAACTT
TGCTTATTAGTCTTGTGCTCGAACTGCTAGGTTTAAAGAGTGTTTTCTCTAATGCATGCATGAAGCGACA
GCTGAAAACCAGAAATAGAGCGTTTGTCCTCCTGTTAAACTCTAGCCTTTCTTTGGCATTTGTCAGTCCG
AGTCTTCAGCTGCCGGCAGGAGATTGGGTTTCAGTAACACTTGCTGAGCACAAACTACACGTGCTTTCTT
CAGATTTAATTCATTATTAATCATTCTAGATTTAAATGATGTTCTTACTCATTGCTGATTATTTTAGCCT
TGCGGAGCAGATTAAATGAGCACGTGTTTCATTAAGATTGATTTAAATATAATTAATATTTCACCACTGT
AGTTTTAAAATTGCCTTCTAAGTCATGGTTGATTTTTAATAGGTATCGGCTCTAATTAGATTACTATTTT
GGTTTTTAAATGTTATTTCTATTTCATTTGTAGGCTCGTTTTTAATGTGATTTTATTAGATTCTAGTTTT
AAAATCATCTCTTAGCCTTAATGAGCAGACTGAATGAACATGTTTCATTAAGATTAACTTCATTATAATG
AATTATTTAATCATTCTAGTGGGTTATAAATCAGCTCTATTTAAATTAATTGTCGTGTTTATTTCTATTT
AATTTTTGATTATTTTTTCAGGGTCGTTTTTATGTGATTTTTTCCCGTTTCTAATTTTAAACTAATTGTT
TGATTTTTATATGATTCGACTCTTTTTAAATGAATTGTTTTGCTTTTTTTATTGAGCATATATATATTAT
ACAATTTCAATCAACAATTGTTGTGCTTTTTAAATGTTGTTTCTATTTCATTTCTAGGGTCGATTTTATT
CGATTCTAGTTTTAAAATCGTGATTTTTAACTTCTAACCTTACTGAGCAGACTGAATGAACATGTTTCAT
CAAGATTAACTTCATTATAGTTAATTATTGAATCGTGCTAGTGGTTTATAAATCAGCTCTATTTAAATTA
ATCATCATCATTATTTCTATTTAATTTTTATTATTTCTTTAGGATTATTTTTATGTGATTTTTTTCACGT
TCTAGTTTTAAACTCAATGCTCATTACTGCTCACCCTTGCTGAGCAGTCTTTCGTTAAGATTAAATTAAT
TAATAACCATTCTAGTTTTAAAACAGTGTCTTAAGGCATAGCTGATATTTTACAAGTTTACTATTTAATA
TATCTCCTTTCTTTTTTTAGGGTCGATTTCATCTGATTTGATTAATTTTTATTATCTTCACTAAGCTTTT
TGTTCTAGGTTTTATTCTCAGTATTATTACTGTTATATTTGAACTGAATTTCTCCTCATAGTTTATTCAT
TTTATTTATTTATTTTTTGTTTATTCGCTATTTTGTATTTTAGTTTTTAATTAGAAATTTTATTAGAATC
GTTTTGAACTAGTTTTTATGCACTCTAACATTAATATTAAATCATAACTATTATTTTTATTATAATTTAT
TTGTGTTTATCTTTTTGTGTAGCTTTCATGTGTTTTTATTTTAGTTTTATTATGTTTGCATTGAATTTTT
TGGACTAGTTTATATAACGATATACAGAAAAGCCATGACAACAAATGTTTTTATAATACCTATTAAGTAT
AAGCTAATCAGATTTCCACTATTCTGTTCAAAGTTAACATTATTAGCCATTCTGATGGATCATTTGACAT
TTGTCATATGTCTTTATGAACACTGCTCTTTCAGATGCCACTTTTAAAGCTGTTTTTTACAGTAAATGAA
CGTTTATTATTATGACATTATTTCCTAAGGCCTCTAGAGTACAGCAGGATGTGGCGTGTGCATTACCGTG
TAATTATGCTGACTGTAAATGTGCATTTATAGACTGTCAGCATGTCTGACTGTGCGCTGTTGTGATTGGT
CCTGCACAGACCAAG
